Addgene plasmid #146320: pAc5.1B-EGFP-DmGW182-12xmut_F
Purpose: Insect Expression of DmGW182-12xmut
Depositing lab: Elisa Izaurralde. Depositing organization: Max Planck Institute for Developmental Biology. Publication: A C-terminal silencing domain in GW182 is essential for miRNA function. Eulalio A, Helms S, Fritzsch C, Fauser M, Izaurralde E. RNA. 2009 Jun;15(6):1067-77. doi: 10.1261/rna.1605509. Epub 2009 Apr 21. PubMed 19383769.
Backbone
  Vector backbone: Unknown
  Vector type: Insect Expression
Growth in bacteria
  Bacterial resistance: Ampicillin, 100 μg/mL
  Growth temperature: 37°C
  Growth strain: DH5alpha
  Copy number: Low Copy
Gene/Insert
  Gene/Insert name: DmGW182-12xmut
  Species: D. melanogaster (fly)
  Mutation: Two non silent mutations V704A and N799S and one silent mutation G2295A compared to the sequence given by NM_166780.1 varA.
  Entrez Gene: gw (a.k.a. Dmel_CG31992, CG11484, CG31992, CG9905, Dmel\CG31992, GQ182, GW, GW182, Gw, Gw182, anon-EST:Posey205, dGW182, gw182)
  Cloning method: Unknown
Terms and licenses: Academic/Nonprofit Terms; Industry Terms: Not Available to Industry
Depositor comments: Plasmids from this collection were made available to the research community and donated after the lab closed. Please note that the sequence provided by the depositing laboratory may be theoretical/predicted or based on Sanger sequencing results. There may be discrepancies between sequencing results obtained by Addgene and the depositor sequence. If an Addgene verified sequence is not available, please contact before placing your order to request that our lab fully sequence the plasmid.
How to cite: pAc5.1B-EGFP-DmGW182-12xmut_F was a gift from Elisa Izaurralde (Addgene plasmid # 146320 ; http://n2t.net/addgene:146320 ; RRID:Addgene_146320)
