[The description below was written by a language model from this plasmid's Addgene catalogue record and pLannotate feature annotations shown in this document.]
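Description:
pAc5.1B-EGFP-DmGW182-12xmut_F is an insect-cell expression plasmid of about 10.2 kb that produces an EGFP-tagged mutant form of Drosophila melanogaster GW182 (the gw gene product), a protein studied for its role in miRNA-mediated silencing. The catalogue lists the backbone as unknown, although the name and the annotated parts are consistent with a pAc5.1-type vector. It is maintained in E. coli through a ColE1/pUC-type origin and selected with ampicillin via the β-lactamase gene and its own promoter. The origin is annotated as high-copy, yet the repository entry records the plasmid as low copy. Short fragments of a tetracycline resistance gene and of SV40 large T antigen are also annotated; these are partial and appear to be backbone remnants rather than functional elements. No marker for selection in insect cells is annotated.

Expression is driven by the constitutive Drosophila actin 5C (Ac5) promoter, followed by the EGFP coding sequence and then the gw open reading frame, giving an N-terminal fluorescent fusion that can be followed by microscopy or detected with anti-GFP reagents. A V5 epitope sequence lies just downstream of the insert; the record does not say whether it is in frame or cut off by a stop codon. An SV40 polyadenylation signal follows.

The "12xmut" designation implies twelve engineered substitutions, but the record does not specify them. It notes only two non-silent changes (V704A and N799S) and one silent change relative to the reference transcript. The stated purpose is insect expression of this mutant, and the depositor sequence may be theoretical rather than fully verified.
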