Features (pLannotate 1.2.2; 10 found; start..end, strand, type, name):
     56..2568    +  promoter       Ac5 promoter: Drosophila melanogaster actin 5C promoter
   2588..3304    +  CDS            EGFP: EGFP is a basic (constitutively fluorescent) green fluorescent protein published in 1996, derived from Aequorea victoria. It is reported to be a rapidly-maturing weak dimer with moderate acid sensitivity.
   3347..7498    +  CDS            gw: GAWKY_DROME - Also known as GW182 From Drosophila melanogaster (Fruit fly).
   7524..7565    +  CDS            V5 tag: epitope tag from simian virus 5
   7665..7799    -  polyA_signal   SV40 poly(A) signal: SV40 polyadenylation signal
   7822..7906    -  CDS            large T antigen (fragment): large T antigen from SV40 (simian virus 40)
   7907..8377    +  CDS            TcR (fragment): tetracycline efflux protein; tet; confers resistance to tetracycline
   8421..9009    -  rep_origin     ori: high-copy-number ColE1/pMB1/pBR322/pUC origin of replication
   9180..10040   -  CDS            AmpR: β-lactamase; bla; confers resistance to ampicillin, carbenicillin, and related antibiotics
  10041..10145   -  promoter       AmpR promoter: bla
>Addgene plasmid #146320 | pAc5.1B-EGFP-DmGW182-12xmut_F | depositor full sequence | sequence record 288765 | Full Sequence
CTTCAAGGAATTAATTCTATATTCTAAAAACACAAATGATACTTCTAAAAAAAATCATGAATGGCATCAA
CTCTGAATCAAATCTTTGCAGATGCACCTACTTCTCATTTCCACTGTCACATCATTTTTCCAGATCTCGC
TGCCTGTTATGTGGCCCACAAACCAAGACACGTTTTATGGCCATTAAAGCTGGCTGATCGTCGCCAAACA
CCAAATACATATCAATATGTACATTCGAGAAAGAAGCGATCAAAGAAGCGTCTTCGGGCGAGTAGGAGAA
TGCGGAGGAGAAGGAGAACGAGCTGATCTAGTATCTCTCCACAATCCAATGCCAACTGACCAACTGGCCA
TATTCGGAGCAATTTGAAGCCAATTTCCATCGCCTGGCGATCGCTCCATTCTTGGCTATATGTTTTTCAC
CGTTCCCGGGGCCATTTTCAAAGACTCGTCGGTAAGATAAGATTGTGTCACTCGCTGTCTCTCTTCATTT
GTCGAAGAATGCTGAGGAATTTCGCGATGACGTCGGCGAGTATTTTGAAGAATGAGAATAATTTGTATTT
ATACGAAAATCAGTTAGTGGAATTTTCTACAAAAACATGTTATCTATAGATAATTTTGTTGCAAAATATG
TTGACTATGACAAAGATTGTATGTATATACCTTTAATGTATTCTCATTTTCTTATGTATTTATAATGGCA
ATGATGATACTGATGATATTTTAAGATGATGCCAGACCACAGGCTGATTTCTGCGTCTTTTGCCGAACGC
AGTGCATGTGCGGTTGTTGTTTTTTGGAATAGTTTCAATTTTCGGACTGTCCGCTTTGATTTCAGTTTCT
TGGCTTATTCAAAAAGCAAAGTAAAGCCAAAAAAGCGAGATGGCAATACCAAATGCGGCAAAACGGTAGT
GGAAGGAAAGGGGTGCGGGGCAGCGGAAGGAAGGGTGGGGCGGGGCGTGGCGGGGTCTGTGGCTGGGCGC
GACGTCACCGACGTTGGAGCCACTCCTTTGACCATGTGTGCGTGTGTGTATTATTCGTGTCTCGCCACTC
GCCGGTTGTTTTTTTCTTTTTATCTCGCTCTCTCTAGCGCCATCTCGTACGCATGCTCAACGCACCGCAT
GTTGCCGTGTCCTTTATGCGTCATTTTGGCTCGAAATAGGCAATTATTTAAACAAAGATTAGTCAACGAA
AACGCTAAAATAAATAAGTCTACAATATGGTTACTTATTGCCATGTGTGTGCAGCCAACGATAGCAACAA
AAGCAACAACACAGTGGCTTTCCCTCTTTCACTTTTTGTTTGCAAGCGCGTGCGAGCAAGACGGCACGAC
CGGCAAACGCAATTACGCTGACAAAGAGCAGACGAAGTTTTGGCCGAAAAACATCAAGGCGCCTGATACG
AATGCATTTGCAATAACAATTGCGATATTTAATATTGTTTATGAAGCTGTTTGACTTCAAAACACACAAA
AAAAAAAATAAAACAAATTATTTGAAAGAGAATTAGGAATCGGACAGCTTATCGTTACGGGCTAACAGCA
CACCGAGACGAAATAGCTTACCTGACGTCACAGCCTCTGGAAGAACTGCCGCCAAGCAGAGAGAGAGAGA
AAAAGAGGGAGAGCAGCTTAGACCGCATGTGCTTGTGTGTGAGGCGTCTCTCTCTTCGTCTCCTGTTTGC
GCAAACGCATAGACTGCACTGAGAAAATCGATTACCTATTTTTTATGAATGAATATTTGCACTATTACTA
TTCAAAACTATTAAGATAGCAATCACATTCAATAGCCAAATACTATACCACCTGAGCGATGCAACGAAAT
GATCAATTTGAGCAAAAATGCTGCATATTTAGGACGGCATCATTATAGAAATGCTTCTTGCTGTGTACTT
TTCTCTCGTCTGGCAGCTGTTTCGCCGTTATTGTTAAAACCGGCTTAAGTTAGGTGTGTTTTCTACGACT
AGTGATGCCCCTACTAGAAGATGTGTGTTGCACAAATGTCCCTGAATAACCAATTTGAAGTGCAGATAGC
AGTAAACGTAAGCTAATATGAATATTATTTAACTGTAATGTTTTAATATCGCTGGACATTACTAATAAAC
CCACTATAAACACATGTACATATGTATGTTTTGGCATACAATGAGTAGTTGGGGAAAAAATGTGTAAAAG
CACCGTGACCATCACAGCATAAAGATAACCAGCTGAAGTATCGAATATGAGTAACCCCCAAATTGAATCA
CATGCCGCAACTGATAGGACCCATGGAAGTACACTCTTCATGGCGATATACAAGACACACACAAGCACGA
ACACCCAGTTGCGGAGGAAATTCTCCGTAAATGAAAACCCAATCGGCGAACAATTCATACCCATATATGG
TAAAAGTTTTGAACGCGACTTGAGAGCGGAGAGCATTGCGGCTGATAAGGTTTTAGCGCTAAGCGGGCTT
TATAAAACGGGCTGCGGGACCAGTTTTCATATCACTACCGTTTGAGTTCTTGTGCTGTGTGGATACTCCT
CCCGACACAAAGCCGCTCCATCAGCCAGCAGTCGTCTAATCCAGAGACCCCGGATCGGGGTACCAACATG
GTGAGCAAGGGCGAGGAGCTGTTCACCGGGGTGGTGCCCATCCTGGTCGAGCTGGACGGCGACGTAAACG
GCCACAAGTTCAGCGTGTCCGGCGAGGGCGAGGGCGATGCCACCTACGGCAAGCTGACCCTGAAGTTCAT
CTGCACCACCGGCAAGCTGCCCGTGCCCTGGCCCACCCTCGTGACCACCCTGACCTACGGCGTGCAGTGC
TTCAGCCGCTACCCCGACCACATGAAGCAGCACGACTTCTTCAAGTCCGCCATGCCCGAAGGCTACGTCC
AGGAGCGCACCATCTTCTTCAAGGACGACGGCAACTACAAGACCCGCGCCGAGGTGAAGTTCGAGGGCGA
CACCCTGGTGAACCGCATCGAGCTGAAGGGCATCGACTTCAAGGAGGACGGCAACATCCTGGGGCACAAG
CTGGAGTACAACTACAACAGCCACAACGTCTATATCATGGCCGACAAGCAGAAGAACGGCATCAAGGTGA
ACTTCAAGATCCGCCACAACATCGAGGACGGCAGCGTGCAGCTCGCCGACCACTACCAGCAGAACACCCC
CATCGGCGACGGCCCCGTGCTGCTGCCCGACAACCACTACCTGAGCACCCAGTCCGCCCTGAGCAAAGAC
CCCAACGAGAAGCGCGATCACATGGTCCTGCTGGAGTTCGTGACCGCCGCCGGGATCACTCTCGGCATGG
ACGAGCTGTACAAGCCAAGCTTGAATTCTGCAGATATCCAGCACAGTGGCGGCCGCATGCGTGAAGCCCT
TTTTTCCCAAGATGCCGCGGCCTGTCAGCATGTTAACCAGGATACTAATTGGGAAGTTCCCAGTTCGCCA
GAACCAGCCAATAAGGATGCACCCGGTCCACCAATGTGGAAGCCAAGCATTAACAATGGTACTGATCTTT
GGGAGTCCAATTTGAGAAACGGAGGTCAGCCGGCCGCACAGCAAGTTCCAAAGCCGTCGGCGGCTCATAC
ACCATCCTCTAACTTAGGTGGAACAGCAGCTGAGGACGACGATGGCGCCGATAGTAGTAGTGTGTGGACT
GGAGGAGCTGTTAGCAACGCGGGATCCGGAGCTGCAGTGGGAGTAAACCAAGCCGGAGTTAATGTCGGTC
CAGGCGGTGTTGTTTCGTCTGGCGGACCTCAGGCGGCACAAGGTGTCGTTGGCGTCGGACTTGGATCAAC
TGGAGGTAACGGGTCAAGCAATATAACTGGATCGTCTGGAGTCGCAACAGGTAGTAGCGGAAACTCCAGC
AACGCTGGTAACGCTGCGGCAGACCCTCGTGAAATACGCCCTTTGGGAGTTGGTGGCTCCATGGATATTC
GAAATGTTGAACATCGCGGCGGTAACGGTTCTGGAGCAACTTCGAGCGATCCACGAGACATTCGCATGAT
CGATCCGCGTGACCCTATTCGAGGAGATCCCCGTGGAATATCTGGTCGTCTTAATGGGACCTCTGAAATG
GCCGCTCATCATCCACAAATGTCCCATAACCAGTTGCAAGGTATCAACAAAATGGTTGGTCAAAGTGTAG
CAACTGCCAGCACCAGTGTCGGAACATCTGGCTCGGGCATCGGTCCTGGAGGTCCCGGTCCTAGTACAGT
ATCAGGCAATATCCCAACACAGGCGGCGCCTGCTCAACCGGTAAGCGTTGGTGTAAGTGGTCCCAAAGAC
ATGTCAAAACAGATAAGTGCAGCGGAGGAACCATCACCACCGCCTCAGCGTCGCAGTATTCCTAACTACG
ATGATGGTACATCGTTGGCGGCTCAGCAAACTCGTGTTCCCGCTGCAAGCGGTCACTGGAAAGACATGAC
TGATTCGATAGGTCGTAGTAGTCATCTCATGCGTGGCCAAAGCCAAACGGGAGGTATAGGAATAGCCGGC
GTTGGAAATAGCAATGTTCCAGTGGGAGCCAATCCAAGTAATCCTATAAGCAGTGTAGTTGGACCTCAAG
CCCGGATTCCATCTGTGGGCGGCGTACAACACAAACCAGACGGCGGCGCTATGTGGGTGCATTCCGGCAA
TGTAGGTGGCAGAAATAATGTTGCTGCTGTTACTACTGCAGCGGATGACACTCATAGCGTTAATGTCGGC
GCTCCCAGCAGTGGCAGTGTATCCAGCAACAATTGGGTTGATGACAAGTCCAACTCAACCTTGGCACAAA
ACTCTTGGAGCGACCCGGCCCCTGTTGGAGTTAGTGCCGCGAATAAGCAAAGCAAACCGCCAAGCAATAG
TGCTTCATCAGCTGCGAGCACTGCTGCGGGCGTGGTGGATGGGGTTGATCTAGGATCTGAGTGGAACACG
CACGGGGGGATTATTGGAAAATCTCAGCAACAACAAAAACTAGCGGGACTTAACGTGGGAATGGTGAACG
TAATTAACGCGGAGATCATTAAGCAAAGCAAGCAATACAGGATCCTTGTCGAGAACGGCTTTAAAAAGGA
AGATGTAGAGCGGGCATTAGTGATTGCTAATATGAACATCGAAGAGGCAGCCGATATGCTCCGTGCCAAC
TCATCCCTATCAATGGATGGTTGGCGTCGACATGATGAGTCCCTTGGATCTTATGCCGACCACAATAGTT
CAACAAGCAGCGGTGGATTTGCTGGTCGTTACCCGGTCAACAGTGGACAACCTTCAATGTCCTTTCCTCA
TAATAACCTTATGAATAACATGGGAGGTACCGCTGTTACTGGAGGTAACAACAATACAAACATGACAGCT
TTACAGGTGCAAAAGTATTTAAATCAAGGGCAACATGGTGTCGCTGTTGGACCGCAAGCCGTTGGTAATT
CTTCAGCAGTATCTGTCGGATTTGGTCAGAACACGTCTAACGCAGCAGTGGCAGGAGCAGCCTCTGCAAA
TATAGCAGCAAATACAAACAACCAACCGTCTGGTCAGCAAATTCGCATGCTAGGCCAGCAAATTCAGTTG
GCCATTCATAGTGGTTTCATATCTAGTCAGATATTGACTCAACCGCTAACTCAAACAACCCTTAACCTTT
TAAACCAACTTCTTAGCAATATTAAGCATCTCCAGGCTGCACAGCAATCCCTTACCCGCGGGGGAAATGT
CAATCCAATGGCAGTGAATGTGGCTATATCTAAATACAAGCAGCAAATCCAGAATTTACAGAACCAGATA
AGTGCACAACAGGCTGTGTATGTAAAACAGCAAAATATGCAACCAACTTCACAACAACAACAGCCCCAAC
AACAGCAACTTCCTTCTGTTCATCTAAGTAACTCAGGCAACGACTATTTAAGAGGTCACGATGCAATAAA
TAATTTGCAAAGCAACTTTTCTGAGCTCAATATTAATAAGCCAAGTGGATATCAAGGAGCGTCCAATCAA
CAATCCCGATTAAATCAGTGGAAGCTTCCAGTATTAGATAAGGAGATCAACTCTGACAGTACGGAATTTT
CTCGTGCCCCAGGTGCAACGAAACAAAATTTGACGGCCAACACAAGCAACATAAACTCTTTGGGTCTTCA
AAACGATAGTACATGGTCAACTGGACGCAGTATTGGTGACGGTTGGCCTGATCCCTCATCTGATAACGAG
AATAAAGACTGGTCTGTTGCTCAGCCAACTTCAGCAGCAACTGCTTACACTGATCTGGTCCAAGAGTTTG
AGCCAGGCAAGCCATGGAAGGGTTCACAGATCAAAAGCATAGAAGATGATCCCAGCATTACACCAGGAAG
CGTTGCTAGATCTCCATTGTCTATTAATTCGACGCCAAAAGATGCTGACATATTTGCCAATACCGGTAAA
AATTCACCGACTGATTTACCGCCACTAAGTTTATCGTCGTCTACATGGAGTTTTAATCCAAACCAAAATT
ATCCGAGTCACAGTTGGTCTGACAATAGTCAACAATGTACCGCCACTTCGGAGCTTTGGACAAGCCCGCT
AAATAAATCATCGTCTCGAGGTCCCCCGCCAGGATTGACTGCCAATTCAAATAAATCTGCAAATAGTAAT
GCGTCAACGCCAACAACTATTACCGGAGGTGCGAATGGATGGTTACAGCCTCGAAGTGGCGGTGTTCAAA
CCACAAACACTAATTGGACAGGTGGTAACACCACTTGGGGCTCCAGTTGGTTGCTTTTGAAAAATCTAAC
AGCACAGATTGATGGTCCTACTTTGCGTACACTGTGTATGCAGCATGGGCCCCTTGTCAGCTTTCACCCG
TATTTGAACCAAGGAATTGCCTTATGTAAATATACTACTCGTGAGGAGGCGAACAAGGCGCAAATGGCGT
TAAACAACTGTGTCCTCGCCAACACCACAATATTTGCTGAATCTCCCAGCGAGAACGAGGTGCAAAGCAT
TATGCAGCACTTACCACAAACTCCTTCCTCTACAAGCTCTAGTGGAACTAGTGGTGGCAACGTCGGAGGC
GTCGGCACTTCAGCCAATAATGCAAACAGTGGTTCTGCAGCTTGTCTGTCCGGAAACAATAGCGGCAACG
GAAACGGCAGCGCGAGCGGCGCCGGCAGCGGCAACAATGGCAACAGTAGCTGCAACAACAGTGCCGCCGG
GGGGGGCAGCAGCAGCAACAACACGATTACCACTGTAGCAAATTCGAATCTTGTTGGTTCTAGTGGCTCT
GTCTCAAATTCCTCTGGCGTTACTGCTAACTCTAGTACTGTTTCTGTAGTTAGTTGTACAGCGAGTGGGA
ATTCCATAAATGGGGCAGGTACTGCAAACAGTTCTGGTTCAAAGAGTAGTGCAAACAATTTAGCTAGCGG
CCAGTCTAGCGCTTCTAACTTAACTAATAGCACCAATTCAACATGGCGACAAACTAGCCAAAACCAAGCT
CTTCAAAGTCAAAGCAGGCCATCAGGCAGAGAAGCTGACTTTGATTATATATCTCTCGTTTATTCCATTG
TTGATGATTAATCTAGAGGGCCCGCGGTTCGAAGGTAAGCCTATCCCTAACCCTCTCCTCGGTCTCGATT
CTACGCGTACCGGTCATCATCACCATCACCATTGAGTTTAAACCCGCTGATCAGCCTCGACTGTGCCTTC
TAAGGCCTGAGCTCGCTGATCAGCCTCGATCGAGGATCCAGACATGATAAGATACATTGATGAGTTTGGA
CAAACCACAACTAGAATGCAGTGAAAAAAATGCTTTATTTGTGAAATTTGTGATGCTATTGCTTTATTTG
TAACCATTATAAGCTGCAATAAACAAGTTAACAACAACAATTGCATTCATTTTATGTTTCAGGTTCAGGG
GGAGGTGTGGGAGGTTTTTTAAAGCAAGTAAAACCTCTACAAATGTGGTATGGCTGATTATGATCAGTCG
ACCGATGCCCTTGAGAGCCTTCAACCCAGTCAGCTCCTTCCGGTGGGCGCGGGGCATGACTATCGTCGCC
GCACTTATGACTGTCTTCTTTATCATGCAACTCGTAGGACAGGTGCCGGCAGCGCTCTGGGTCATTTTCG
GCGAGGACCGCTTTCGCTGGAGCGCGACGATGATCGGCCTGTCGCTTGCGGTATTCGGAATCTTGCACGC
CCTCGCTCAAGCCTTCGTCACTGGTCCCGCCACCAAACGTTTCGGCGAGAAGCAGGCCATTATCGCCGGC
ATGGCGGCCGACGCGCTGGGCTACGTCTTGCTGGCGTTCGCGACGCGAGGCTGGATGGCCTTCCCCATTA
TGATTCTTCTCGCTTCCGGCGGCATCGGGATGCCCGCGTTGCAGGCCATGCTGTCCAGGCAGGTAGATGA
CGACCATCAGGGACAGCTTCAAGGATCGCTCGCGGCTCTTACCAGCCAGCAAAAGGCCAGGAACCGTAAA
AAGGCCGCGTTGCTGGCGTTTTTCCATAGGCTCCGCCCCCCTGACGAGCATCACAAAAATCGACGCTCAA
GTCAGAGGTGGCGAAACCCGACAGGACTATAAAGATACCAGGCGTTTCCCCCTGGAAGCTCCCTCGTGCG
CTCTCCTGTTCCGACCCTGCCGCTTACCGGATACCTGTCCGCCTTTCTCCCTTCGGGAAGCGTGGCGCTT
TCTCAATGCTCACGCTGTAGGTATCTCAGTTCGGTGTAGGTCGTTCGCTCCAAGCTGGGCTGTGTGCACG
AACCCCCCGTTCAGCCCGACCGCTGCGCCTTATCCGGTAACTATCGTCTTGAGTCCAACCCGGTAAGACA
CGACTTATCGCCACTGGCAGCAGCCACTGGTAACAGGATTAGCAGAGCGAGGTATGTAGGCGGTGCTACA
GAGTTCTTGAAGTGGTGGCCTAACTACGGCTACACTAGAAGGACAGTATTTGGTATCTGCGCTCTGCTGA
AGCCAGTTACCTTCGGAAAAAGAGTTGGTAGCTCTTGATCCGGCAAACAAACCACCGCTGGTAGCGGTGG
TTTTTTTGTTTGCAAGCAGCAGATTACGCGCAGAAAAAAAGGATCTCAAGAAGATCCTTTGATCTTTTCT
ACGGGGTCTGACGCTCAGTGGAACGAAAACTCACGTTAAGGGATTTTGGTCATGAGATTATCAAAAAGGA
TCTTCACCTAGATCCTTTTAAATTAAAAATGAAGTTTTAAATCAATCTAAAGTATATATGAGTAAACTTG
GTCTGACAGTTACCAATGCTTAATCAGTGAGGCACCTATCTCAGCGATCTGTCTATTTCGTTCATCCATA
GTTGCCTGACTCCCCGTCGTGTAGATAACTACGATACGGGAGGGCTTACCATCTGGCCCCAGTGCTGCAA
TGATACCGCGAGACCCACGCTCACCGGCTCCAGATTTATCAGCAATAAACCAGCCAGCCGGAAGGGCCGA
GCGCAGAAGTGGTCCTGCAACTTTATCCGCCTCCATCCAGTCTATTAATTGTTGCCGGGAAGCTAGAGTA
AGTAGTTCGCCAGTTAATAGTTTGCGCAACGTTGTTGCCATTGCTGCAGGCATCGTGGTGTCACGCTCGT
CGTTTGGTATGGCTTCATTCAGCTCCGGTTCCCAACGATCAAGGCGAGTTACATGATCCCCCATGTTGTG
CAAAAAAGCGGTTAGCTCCTTCGGTCCTCCGATCGTTGTCAGAAGTAAGTTGGCCGCAGTGTTATCACTC
ATGGTTATGGCAGCACTGCATAATTCTCTTACTGTCATGCCATCCGTAAGATGCTTTTCTGTGACTGGTG
AGTACTCAACCAAGTCATTCTGAGAATAGTGTATGCGGCGACCGAGTTGCTCTTGCCCGGCGTCAACACG
GGATAATACCGCGCCACATAGCAGAACTTTAAAAGTGCTCATCATTGGAAAACGTTCTTCGGGGCGAAAA
CTCTCAAGGATCTTACCGCTGTTGAGATCCAGTTCGATGTAACCCACTCGTGCACCCAACTGATCTTCAG
CATCTTTTACTTTCACCAGCGTTTCTGGGTGAGCAAAAACAGGAAGGCAAAATGCCGCAAAAAAGGGAAT
AAGGGCGACACGGAAATGTTGAATACTCATACTCTTCCTTTTTCAATATTATTGAAGCATTTATCAGGGT
TATTGTCTCATGAGCGGATACATATTTGAATGTATTTAGAAAAATAAACAAATAGGGGTTCCGCGCACAT
TTCCCCGAAAAGTGCCACCTGACGTCTAAGAAACCATTATTATCATGACATTAACCTATAAAAATAGGCG
TATCACGAGGCCCTTTCGT
